Addgene plasmid #194547: pET-45b-mCherry-Cbx5
Purpose: Bacterial Expression of 6xHis mCherry-HP1a Fusion Protein
Depositing lab: Denes Hnisz. Depositing organization: Max Planck Institute for Molecular Genetics. Publication: Aberrant phase separation and nucleolar dysfunction in rare genetic diseases. Mensah MA, Niskanen H, Magalhaes AP, Basu S, Kircher M, Sczakiel HL, Reiter AMV, Elsner J, Meinecke P, Biskup S, Chung BHY, Dombrowsky G, Eckmann-Scholz C, Hitz MP, Hoischen A, Holterhus PM, Hulsemann W, Kahrizi K, Kalscheuer VM, Kan A, Krumbiegel M, Kurth I, Leubner J, Longardt AC, Moritz JD, Najmabadi H, Skipalova K, Snijders Blok L, Tzschach A, Wiedersberg E, Zenker M, Garcia-Cabau C, Buschow R, Salvatella X, Kraushar ML, Mundlos S, Caliebe A, Spielmann M, Horn D, Hnisz D. Nature. 2023 Feb;614(7948):564-571. doi: 10.1038/s41586-022-05682-1. Epub 2023 Feb 8. PubMed 36755093.
Backbone
  Vector backbone: pET-45(b+)
  Vector type: Bacterial Expression
Growth in bacteria
  Bacterial resistance: Ampicillin, 100 μg/mL
  Growth temperature: 37°C
  Growth strain: DH5alpha
  Copy number: Low Copy
Gene/Insert
  Gene/Insert name: Cbx9 (HP1a)
  Species: M. musculus (mouse)
  Tag / fusion protein: mCherry (N terminal on insert)
  Cloning method: Gibson Cloning
Terms and licenses: Academic/Nonprofit Terms; Industry Terms: Not Available to Industry
How to cite: pET-45b-mCherry-Cbx5 was a gift from Denes Hnisz (Addgene plasmid # 194547 ; http://n2t.net/addgene:194547 ; RRID:Addgene_194547)
