[The description below was written by a language model from this plasmid's Addgene catalogue record and pLannotate feature annotations shown in this document.]
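Description:
pET-45b-mCherry-Cbx5 is a bacterial expression plasmid of about 6.5 kb built on the pET-45b(+) backbone for producing a His-tagged mCherry fusion of mouse heterochromatin protein HP1α in E. coli. It replicates from a pBR322-type ColE1 origin accompanied by the rop gene and the bom region, consistent with its listing as low copy, and is selected with ampicillin through the β-lactamase gene. An f1 origin is also present, along with short tetracycline-resistance remnants carried over from the pBR322 lineage. The catalogue insert field reads "Cbx9 (HP1a)", but the plasmid name and the sequence annotation both identify the coding sequence as mouse Cbx5, so the field entry appears to be a typographical error.

The expression cassette follows the standard pET design. A T7 promoter with an adjacent lac operator and the T7 gene 10 ribosome binding site drives transcription, and a plasmid-borne lacI gene supplies repressor. Expression therefore depends on a host that provides T7 RNA polymerase and is induced with IPTG. The open reading frame starts with a 6xHis tag for metal-affinity purification, followed by a sequence annotated as a partial TEV protease site, then mCherry, then Cbx5, which was inserted by Gibson assembly. Fragments of the backbone S-tag and another vector-derived tag lie downstream of Cbx5, before the T7 terminator. The record does not show whether they are translated.

HP1α binds H3K9-methylated histone tails and is a component of heterochromatin. The red fluorescent fusion allows the purified recombinant protein to be visualised directly, and the associated publication on aberrant phase separation suggests use in in vitro condensate or droplet assays, although the record does not state this.
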