Features (pLannotate 1.2.2; 22 found; start..end, strand, type, name):
     12..467     +  rep_origin     f1 ori (sequence partly withheld): f1 bacteriophage origin of replication; arrow indicates direction of (+) strand synthesis
    582..1442    -  CDS            AmpR: β-lactamase; bla; confers resistance to ampicillin, carbenicillin, and related antibiotics
   1443..1535    -  promoter       AmpR promoter: bla
   1616..2204    +  rep_origin     ori: high-copy-number ColE1/pMB1/pBR322/pUC origin of replication
   2390..2529    -  misc_feature   bom: basis of mobility region from pBR322
   2631..2822    -  CDS            rop: Rop protein, which maintains plasmids at low copy number; rop
   2839..3219    +  CDS            YPB1_ECOLX: Protein predicted: Swiss-Prot protein existence level 4. From Escherichia coli.
   3281..3345    -  CDS            TcR (fragment): tetracycline efflux protein; tet; confers resistance to tetracycline
   3360..3381    -  protein_bind   CAP binding site: CAP binding activates transcription in the presence of cAMP. E. coli catabolite activator protein
   3394..4476    -  CDS            lacI: lac repressor; lacI; The lac repressor binds to the lac operator to inhibit transcription in E. coli. This inhibition can be relieved by adding lactose or isopropyl-β-D-thiogalactopyranoside (IPTG).
   4477..4554    -  promoter       lacI promoter: lacI
   4562..4841    -  CDS            TcR (fragment): tetracycline efflux protein; tet; confers resistance to tetracycline
   4867..4885    +  promoter       T7 promoter: promoter for bacteriophage T7 RNA polymerase
   4886..4910    +  protein_bind   lac operator: The lac repressor binds to the lac operator to inhibit transcription in E. coli. This inhibition can be relieved by adding lactose or isopropyl-β-D-thiogalactopyranoside (IPTG). lac repressor encoded by lacI
   4925..4947    +  RBS            RBS: efficient ribosome binding site from bacteriophage T7 gene 10 (Olins and Rangwala, 1989)
   4957..4974    +  CDS            6xHis: 6xHis affinity tag
   4984..5000    +  CDS            TEV site (fragment): tobacco etch virus (TEV) protease recognition and cleavage site
   5014..5721    +  CDS            mCherry: mCherry is a basic (constitutively fluorescent) red fluorescent protein published in 2004, derived from Discosoma sp.. It is reported to be a very rapidly-maturing monomer with low acid sensitivity.
   5731..6303    +  CDS            Cbx5: CBX5_MOUSE - Also known as Hp1a. Experimental evidence at protein level: Swiss-Prot protein existence level 1. Component of heterochromatin that recognizes and binds histone H3 tails methylated at 'Lys-9' (H3K9me), leading to epigenetic repression. In contrast, it is excluded from chromatin when 'Tyr-41' of histone H3 is phosphorylated (H3Y41ph). Can interact with lamin-B receptor (LBR). This interaction can contribute to the association of the heterochromatin with the inner nuclear membrane. Involved in the formation of functional kinetochore through interaction with MIS12 complex proteins (B
   6328..6369    +  CDS            S-Tag (fragment): affinity and epitope tag derived from pancreatic ribonuclease A
   6399..6416    +  CDS            SET1 (fragment): solubility-enhancement tag derived from T7 phage gene 10B
   6424..6471    +  terminator     T7 terminator: transcription terminator for bacteriophage T7 RNA polymerase
>Addgene plasmid #194547 | pET-45b-mCherry-Cbx5 | addgene full sequence | sequence record 385332 | Addgene NGS Result
TGGCGAATGGG
[124 nt withheld, positions 12-135]
C
[91 nt withheld, positions 137-227]
A
[49 nt withheld, positions 229-277]
CCTTTGACGTTGGAGTCCACGTTCTTT
[37 nt withheld, positions 305-341]
ACCCTATCTCGGTCTATTCTTTTGATTTATAAGGGATTTTGCCGATTTCGGCCTATTGGTTAAAAAATGA
GCTGATTTAACAAAAATTTAACGCGAATTTTAACAAAATATTAACGTTTACAATTTCTGGCGGCACGATG
GCATGAGATTATCAAAAAGGATCTTCACCTAGATCCTTTTAAATTAAAAATGAAGTTTTAAATCAATCTA
AAGTATATATGAGTAAACTTGGTCTGACAGTTACCAATGCTTAATCAGTGAGGCACCTATCTCAGCGATC
TGTCTATTTCGTTCATCCATAGTTGCCTGACTCCCCGTCGTGTAGATAACTACGATACGGGAGGGCTTAC
CATCTGGCCCCAGTGCTGCAATGATACCGCGAGACCCACGCTCACCGGCTCCAGATTTATCAGCAATAAA
CCAGCCAGCCGGAAGGGCCGAGCGCAGAAGTGGTCCTGCAACTTTATCCGCCTCCATCCAGTCTATTAAT
TGTTGCCGGGAAGCTAGAGTAAGTAGTTCGCCAGTTAATAGTTTGCGCAACGTTGTTGCCATTGCTACAG
GCATCGTGGTGTCACGCTCGTCGTTTGGTATGGCTTCATTCAGCTCCGGTTCCCAACGATCAAGGCGAGT
TACATGATCCCCCATGTTGTGCAAAAAAGCGGTTAGCTCCTTCGGTCCTCCGATCGTTGTCAGAAGTAAG
TTGGCCGCAGTGTTATCACTCATGGTTATGGCAGCACTGCATAATTCTCTTACTGTCATGCCATCCGTAA
GATGCTTTTCTGTGACTGGTGAGTACTCAACCAAGTCATTCTGAGAATAGTGTATGCGGCGACCGAGTTG
CTCTTGCCCGGCGTCAATACGGGATAATACCGCGCCACATAGCAGAACTTTAAAAGTGCTCATCATTGGA
AAACGTTCTTCGGGGCGAAAACTCTCAAGGATCTTACCGCTGTTGAGATCCAGTTCGATGTAACCCACTC
GTGCACCCAACTGATCTTCAGCATCTTTTACTTTCACCAGCGTTTCTGGGTGAGCAAAAACAGGAAGGCA
AAATGCCGCAAAAAAGGGAATAAGGGCGACACGGAAATGTTGAATACTCATACTCTTCCTTTTTCAATCA
TGATTGAAGCATTTATCAGGGTTATTGTCTCATGAGCGGATACATATTTGAATGTATTTAGAAAAATAAA
CAAATAGGTCATGACCAAAATCCCTTAACGTGAGTTTTCGTTCCACTGAGCGTCAGACCCCGTAGAAAAG
ATCAAAGGATCTTCTTGAGATCCTTTTTTTCTGCGCGTAATCTGCTGCTTGCAAACAAAAAAACCACCGC
TACCAGCGGTGGTTTGTTTGCCGGATCAAGAGCTACCAACTCTTTTTCCGAAGGTAACTGGCTTCAGCAG
AGCGCAGATACCAAATACTGTCCTTCTAGTGTAGCCGTAGTTAGGCCACCACTTCAAGAACTCTGTAGCA
CCGCCTACATACCTCGCTCTGCTAATCCTGTTACCAGTGGCTGCTGCCAGTGGCGATAAGTCGTGTCTTA
CCGGGTTGGACTCAAGACGATAGTTACCGGATAAGGCGCAGCGGTCGGGCTGAACGGGGGGTTCGTGCAC
ACAGCCCAGCTTGGAGCGAACGACCTACACCGAACTGAGATACCTACAGCGTGAGCTATGAGAAAGCGCC
ACGCTTCCCGAAGGGAGAAAGGCGGACAGGTATCCGGTAAGCGGCAGGGTCGGAACAGGAGAGCGCACGA
GGGAGCTTCCAGGGGGAAACGCCTGGTATCTTTATAGTCCTGTCGGGTTTCGCCACCTCTGACTTGAGCG
TCGATTTTTGTGATGCTCGTCAGGGGGGCGGAGCCTATGGAAAAACGCCAGCAACGCGGCCTTTTTACGG
TTCCTGGCCTTTTGCTGGCCTTTTGCTCACATGTTCTTTCCTGCGTTATCCCCTGATTCTGTGGATAACC
GTATTACCGCCTTTGAGTGAGCTGATACCGCTCGCCGCAGCCGAACGACCGAGCGCAGCGAGTCAGTGAG
CGAGGAAGCGGAAGAGCGCCTGATGCGGTATTTTCTCCTTACGCATCTGTGCGGTATTTCACACCGCAAT
GGTGCACTCTCAGTACAATCTGCTCTGATGCCGCATAGTTAAGCCAGTATACACTCCGCTATCGCTACGT
GACTGGGTCATGGCTGCGCCCCGACACCCGCCAACACCCGCTGACGCGCCCTGACGGGCTTGTCTGCTCC
CGGCATCCGCTTACAGACAAGCTGTGACCGTCTCCGGGAGCTGCATGTGTCAGAGGTTTTCACCGTCATC
ACCGAAACGCGCGAGGCAGCTGCGGTAAAGCTCATCAGCGTGGTCGTGAAGCGATTCACAGATGTCTGCC
TGTTCATCCGCGTCCAGCTCGTTGAGTTTCTCCAGAAGCGTTAATGTCTGGCTTCTGATAAAGCGGGCCA
TGTTAAGGGCGGTTTTTTCCTGTTTGGTCACTGATGCCTCCGTGTAAGGGGGATTTCTGTTCATGGGGGT
AATGATACCGATGAAACGAGAGAGGATGCTCACGATACGGGTTACTGATGATGAACATGCCCGGTTACTG
GAACGTTGTGAGGGTAAACAACTGGCGGTATGGATGCGGCGGGACCAGAGAAAAATCACTCAGGGTCAAT
GCCAGCGCTTCGTTAATACAGATGTAGGTGTTCCACAGGGTAGCCAGCAGCATCCTGCGATGCAGATCCG
GAACATAATGGTGCAGGGCGCTGACTTCCGCGTTTCCAGACTTTACGAAACACGGAAACCGAAGACCATT
CATGTTGTTGCTCAGGTCGCAGACGTTTTGCAGCAGCAGTCGCTTCACGTTCGCTCGCGTATCGGTGATT
CATTCTGCTAACCAGTAAGGCAACCCCGCCAGCCTAGCCGGGTCCTCAACGACAGGAGCACGATCATGCT
AGTCATGCCCCGCGCCCACCGGAAGGAGCTGACTGGGTTGAAGGCTCTCAAGGGCATCGGTCGAGATCCC
GGTGCCTAATGAGTGAGCTAACTTACATTAATTGCGTTGCGCTCACTGCCCGCTTTCCAGTCGGGAAACC
TGTCGTGCCAGCTGCATTAATGAATCGGCCAACGCGCGGGGAGAGGCGGTTTGCGTATTGGGCGCCAGGG
TGGTTTTTCTTTTCACCAGTGAGACGGGCAACAGCTGATTGCCCTTCACCGCCTGGCCCTGAGAGAGTTG
CAGCAAGCGGTCCACGCTGGTTTGCCCCAGCAGGCGAAAATCCTGTTTGATGGTGGTTAACGGCGGGATA
TAACATGAGCTGTCTTCGGTATCGTCGTATCCCACTACCGAGATGTCCGCACCAACGCGCAGCCCGGACT
CGGTAATGGCGCGCATTGCGCCCAGCGCCATCTGATCGTTGGCAACCAGCATCGCAGTGGGAACGATGCC
CTCATTCAGCATTTGCATGGTTTGTTGAAAACCGGACATGGCACTCCAGTCGCCTTCCCGTTCCGCTATC
GGCTGAATTTGATTGCGAGTGAGATATTTATGCCAGCCAGCCAGACGCAGACGCGCCGAGACAGAACTTA
ATGGGCCCGCTAACAGCGCGATTTGCTGGTGACCCAATGCGACCAGATGCTCCACGCCCAGTCGCGTACC
GTCTTCATGGGAGAAAATAATACTGTTGATGGGTGTCTGGTCAGAGACATCAAGAAATAACGCCGGAACA
TTAGTGCAGGCAGCTTCCACAGCAATGGCATCCTGGTCATCCAGCGGATAGTTAATGATCAGCCCACTGA
CGCGTTGCGCGAGAAGATTGTGCACCGCCGCTTTACAGGCTTCGACGCCGCTTCGTTCTACCATCGACAC
CACCACGCTGGCACCCAGTTGATCGGCGCGAGATTTAATCGCCGCGACAATTTGCGACGGCGCGTGCAGG
GCCAGACTGGAGGTGGCAACGCCAATCAGCAACGACTGTTTGCCCGCCAGTTGTTGTGCCACGCGGTTGG
GAATGTAATTCAGCTCCGCCATCGCCGCTTCCACTTTTTCCCGCGTTTTCGCAGAAACGTGGCTGGCCTG
GTTCACCACGCGGGAAACGGTCTGATAAGAGACACCGGCATACTCTGCGACATCGTATAACGTTACTGGT
TTCACATTCACCACCCTGAATTGACTCTCTTCCGGGCGCTATCATGCCATACCGCGAAAGGTTTTGCGCC
ATTCGATGGTGTCCGGGATCTCGACGCTCTCCCTTATGCGACTCCTGCATTAGGAAGCAGCCCAGTAGTA
GGTTGAGGCCGTTGAGCACCGCCGCCGCAAGGAATGGTGCATGCAAGGAGATGGCGCCCAACAGTCCCCC
GGCCACGGGGCCTGCCACCATACCCACGCCGAAACAAGCGCTCATGAGCCCGAAGTGGCGAGCCCGATCT
TCCCCATCGGTGATGTCGGCGATATAGGCGCCAGCAACCGCACCTGTGGCGCCGGTGATGCCGGCCACGA
TGCGTCCGGCGTAGAGGATCGAGATCGATCTCGATCCCGCGAAATTAATACGACTCACTATAGGGGAATT
GTGAGCGGATAACAATTCCCCTCTAGAAATAATTTTGTTTAACTTTAAGAAGGAGATATACCATGCACCA
TCACCATCACCATGGGATCGAGGAAAACCTGTACTTCCAATCCGGTTCTGGAATGGTTTCCAAAGGAGAG
GAGGATAATATGGCTATAATTAAAGAGTTTATGCGGTTCAAGGTGCATATGGAGGGATCTGTGAACGGTC
ACGAGTTCGAAATCGAGGGCGAAGGCGAGGGGCGACCCTATGAAGGGACACAGACGGCCAAACTGAAGGT
GACCAAGGGTGGCCCCCTGCCTTTCGCCTGGGACATCCTGTCACCCCAGTTTATGTACGGCTCTAAGGCT
TACGTTAAGCACCCTGCCGATATTCCGGACTACTTGAAACTGAGCTTCCCTGAAGGGTTCAAGTGGGAAC
GGGTAATGAATTTTGAGGATGGCGGTGTAGTCACAGTTACCCAGGACAGCTCTCTTCAGGACGGAGAATT
TATCTATAAGGTTAAACTTCGGGGCACTAACTTCCCATCAGACGGCCCCGTGATGCAGAAGAAAACTATG
GGCTGGGAAGCCAGCTCAGAACGCATGTATCCCGAGGACGGAGCACTGAAGGGAGAAATCAAGCAGCGAC
TCAAGCTGAAGGATGGGGGACATTATGATGCTGAGGTCAAAACCACCTATAAGGCCAAGAAACCCGTTCA
GCTTCCTGGGGCATACAACGTGAATATCAAACTGGATATTACATCCCATAACGAAGACTATACCATCGTG
GAACAGTACGAGCGGGCCGAGGGCAGACATAGCACAGGGGGCATGGATGAATTGTACAAGTACACGGATA
TGGGAAAGAAGACCAAGAGGACAGCCGACAGCTCTTCTTCAGAGGATGAGGAGGAATATGTGGTGGAAAA
GGTGTTGGACAGGCGCATGGTTAAGGGGCAAGTGGAATATCTGTTGAAGTGGAAAGGCTTTTCTGAGGAG
CACAATACTTGGGAACCTGAGAAGAACTTGGATTGTCCTGAACTAATTTCTGAGTTTATGAAAAAGTATA
AGAAGATGAAGGAGGGTGAAAACAATAAGCCCAGGGAGAAATCAGAAGGAAACAAGAGGAAATCCAGTTT
CTCCAACAGCGCTGATGATATTAAATCTAAAAAAAAGAGAGAGCAAAGCAATGATATCGCTCGGGGCTTT
GAGAGAGGACTGGAACCAGAAAAGATCATCGGAGCAACAGATTCCTGCGGTGACTTAATGTTCTTAATGA
AATGGAAAGACACAGATGAAGCTGACCTGGTTCTTGCAAAAGAAGCTAACGTGAAGTGTCCACAGATTGT
GATAGCATTTTATGAAGAGAGACTGACGTGGCACGCATATCCAGAGGATGCGGAAAACAAAGAAAAAGAA
AGCGCGAAGAGCTGTGCGGCCGCACTCGAGTCTGGTAAAGAAACCGCTGCTGCGAAATTTGAACGCCAGC
ACATGGACTCGTCTACTAGCGCAGCTTAATTAACCTAGGCTGCTGCCACCGCTGAGCAATAACTAGCATA
ACCCCTTGGGGCCTCTAAACGGGTCTTGAGGGGTTTTTTGCTGAAAGGAGGAACTATATCCGGAT
